>Addgene plasmid #175022 | pET28(+)-NudC | addgene full sequence | sequence record 347014 | Addgene NGS Result
[124 nt withheld, positions 1-124]
C
[91 nt withheld, positions 126-216]
A
[49 nt withheld, positions 218-266]
CCTTTGACGTTGGAGTCCACGTTCTTT
[37 nt withheld, positions 294-330]
ACCCTATCTCGGTCTATTCTTTTGATTTATAAGGGATTTTGCCGATTTCGGCCTATTGGTTAAAAAATGA
GCTGATTTAACAAAAATTTAACGCGAATTTTAACAAAATATTAACGCTTACAATTTAGGTGGCACTTTTC
GGGGAAATGTGCGCGGAACCCCTATTTGTTTATTTTTCTAAATACATTCAAATATGTATCCGCTCATGAA
TTAATTCTTAGAAAAACTCATCGAGCATCAAATGAAACTGCAATTTATTCATATCAGGATTATCAATACC
ATATTTTTGAAAAAGCCGTTTCTGTAATGAAGGAGAAAACTCACCGAGGCAGTTCCATAGGATGGCAAGA
TCCTGGTATCGGTCTGCGATTCCGACTCGTCCAACATCAATACAACCTATTAATTTCCCCTCGTCAAAAA
TAAGGTTATCAAGTGAGAAATCACCATGAGTGACGACTGAATCCGGTGAGAATGGCAAAAGTTTATGCAT
TTCTTTCCAGACTTGTTCAACAGGCCAGCCATTACGCTCGTCATCAAAATCACTCGCATCAACCAAACCG
TTATTCATTCGTGATTGCGCCTGAGCGAGACGAAATACGCGATCGCTGTTAAAAGGACAATTACAAACAG
GAATCGAATGCAACCGGCGCAGGAACACTGCCAGCGCATCAACAATATTTTCACCTGAATCAGGATATTC
TTCTAATACCTGGAATGCTGTTTTCCCGGGGATCGCAGTGGTGAGTAACCATGCATCATCAGGAGTACGG
ATAAAATGCTTGATGGTCGGAAGAGGCATAAATTCCGTCAGCCAGTTTAGTCTGACCATCTCATCTGTAA
CATCATTGGCAACGCTACCTTTGCCATGTTTCAGAAACAACTCTGGCGCATCGGGCTTCCCATACAATCG
ATAGATTGTCGCACCTGATTGCCCGACATTATCGCGAGCCCATTTATACCCATATAAATCAGCATCCATG
TTGGAATTTAATCGCGGCCTAGAGCAAGACGTTTCCCGTTGAATATGGCTCATAACACCCCTTGTATTAC
TGTTTATGTAAGCAGACAGTTTTATTGTTCATGACCAAAATCCCTTAACGTGAGTTTTCGTTCCACTGAG
CGTCAGACCCCGTAGAAAAGATCAAAGGATCTTCTTGAGATCCTTTTTTTCTGCGCGTAATCTGCTGCTT
GCAAACAAAAAAACCACCGCTACCAGCGGTGGTTTGTTTGCCGGATCAAGAGCTACCAACTCTTTTTCCG
AAGGTAACTGGCTTCAGCAGAGCGCAGATACCAAATACTGTCCTTCTAGTGTAGCCGTAGTTAGGCCACC
ACTTCAAGAACTCTGTAGCACCGCCTACATACCTCGCTCTGCTAATCCTGTTACCAGTGGCTGCTGCCAG
TGGCGATAAGTCGTGTCTTACCGGGTTGGACTCAAGACGATAGTTACCGGATAAGGCGCAGCGGTCGGGC
TGAACGGGGGGTTCGTGCACACAGCCCAGCTTGGAGCGAACGACCTACACCGAACTGAGATACCTACAGC
GTGAGCTATGAGAAAGCGCCACGCTTCCCGAAGGGAGAAAGGCGGACAGGTATCCGGTAAGCGGCAGGGT
CGGAACAGGAGAGCGCACGAGGGAGCTTCCAGGGGGAAACGCCTGGTATCTTTATAGTCCTGTCGGGTTT
CGCCACCTCTGACTTGAGCGTCGATTTTTGTGATGCTCGTCAGGGGGGCGGAGCCTATGGAAAAACGCCA
GCAACGCGGCCTTTTTACGGTTCCTGGCCTTTTGCTGGCCTTTTGCTCACATGTTCTTTCCTGCGTTATC
CCCTGATTCTGTGGATAACCGTATTACCGCCTTTGAGTGAGCTGATACCGCTCGCCGCAGCCGAACGACC
GAGCGCAGCGAGTCAGTGAGCGAGGAAGCGGAAGAGCGCCTGATGCGGTATTTTCTCCTTACGCATCTGT
GCGGTATTTCACACCGCAATGGTGCACTCTCAGTACAATCTGCTCTGATGCCGCATAGTTAAGCCAGTAT
ACACTCCGCTATCGCTACGTGACTGGGTCATGGCTGCGCCCCGACACCCGCCAACACCCGCTGACGCGCC
CTGACGGGCTTGTCTGCTCCCGGCATCCGCTTACAGACAAGCTGTGACCGTCTCCGGGAGCTGCATGTGT
CAGAGGTTTTCACCGTCATCACCGAAACGCGCGAGGCAGCTGCGGTAAAGCTCATCAGCGTGGTCGTGAA
GCGATTCACAGATGTCTGCCTGTTCATCCGCGTCCAGCTCGTTGAGTTTCTCCAGAAGCGTTAATGTCTG
GCTTCTGATAAAGCGGGCCATGTTAAGGGCGGTTTTTTCCTGTTTGGTCACTGATGCCTCCGTGTAAGGG
GGATTTCTGTTCATGGGGGTAATGATACCGATGAAACGAGAGAGGATGCTCACGATACGGGTTACTGATG
ATGAACATGCCCGGTTACTGGAACGTTGTGAGGGTAAACAACTGGCGGTATGGATGCGGCGGGACCAGAG
AAAAATCACTCAGGGTCAATGCCAGCGCTTCGTTAATACAGATGTAGGTGTTCCACAGGGTAGCCAGCAG
CATCCTGCGATGCAGATCCGGAACATAATGGTGCAGGGCGCTGACTTCCGCGTTTCCAGACTTTACGAAA
CACGGAAACCGAAGACCATTCATGTTGTTGCTCAGGTCGCAGACGTTTTGCAGCAGCAGTCGCTTCACGT
TCGCTCGCGTATCGGTGATTCATTCTGCTAACCAGTAAGGCAACCCCGCCAGCCTAGCCGGGTCCTCAAC
GACAGGAGCACGATCATGCGCACCCGTGGGGCCGCCATGCCGGCGATAATGGCCTGCTTCTCGCCGAAAC
GTTTGGTGGCGGGACCAGTGACGAAGGCTTGAGCGAGGGCGTGCAAGATTCCGAATACCGCAAGCGACAG
GCCGATCATCGTCGCGCTCCAGCGAAAGCGGTCCTCGCCGAAAATGACCCAGAGCGCTGCCGGCACCTGT
CCTACGAGTTGCATGATAAAGAAGACAGTCATAAGTGCGGCGACGATAGTCATGCCCCGCGCCCACCGGA
AGGAGCTGACTGGGTTGAAGGCTCTCAAGGGCATCGGTCGAGATCCCGGTGCCTAATGAGTGAGCTAACT
TACATTAATTGCGTTGCGCTCACTGCCCGCTTTCCAGTCGGGAAACCTGTCGTGCCAGCTGCATTAATGA
ATCGGCCAACGCGCGGGGAGAGGCGGTTTGCGTATTGGGCGCCAGGGTGGTTTTTCTTTTCACCAGTGAG
ACGGGCAACAGCTGATTGCCCTTCACCGCCTGGCCCTGAGAGAGTTGCAGCAAGCGGTCCACGCTGGTTT
GCCCCAGCAGGCGAAAATCCTGTTTGATGGTGGTTAACGGCGGGATATAACATGAGCTGTCTTCGGTATC
GTCGTATCCCACTACCGAGATATCCGCACCAACGCGCAGCCCGGACTCGGTAATGGCGCGCATTGCGCCC
AGCGCCATCTGATCGTTGGCAACCAGCATCGCAGTGGGAACGATGCCCTCATTCAGCATTTGCATGGTTT
GTTGAAAACCGGACATGGCACTCCAGTCGCCTTCCCGTTCCGCTATCGGCTGAATTTGATTGCGAGTGAG
ATATTTATGCCAGCCAGCCAGACGCAGACGCGCCGAGACAGAACTTAATGGGCCCGCTAACAGCGCGATT
TGCTGGTGACCCAATGCGACCAGATGCTCCACGCCCAGTCGCGTACCGTCTTCATGGGAGAAAATAATAC
TGTTGATGGGTGTCTGGTCAGAGACATCAAGAAATAACGCCGGAACATTAGTGCAGGCAGCTTCCACAGC
AATGGCATCCTGGTCATCCAGCGGATAGTTAATGATCAGCCCACTGACGCGTTGCGCGAGAAGATTGTGC
ACCGCCGCTTTACAGGCTTCGACGCCGCTTCGTTCTACCATCGACACCACCACGCTGGCACCCAGTTGAT
CGGCGCGAGATTTAATCGCCGCGACAATTTGCGACGGCGCGTGCAGGGCCAGACTGGAGGTGGCAACGCC
AATCAGCAACGACTGTTTGCCCGCCAGTTGTTGTGCCACGCGGTTGGGAATGTAATTCAGCTCCGCCATC
GCCGCTTCCACTTTTTCCCGCGTTTTCGCAGAAACGTGGCTGGCCTGGTTCACCACGCGGGAAACGGTCT
GATAAGAGACACCGGCATACTCTGCGACATCGTATAACGTTACTGGTTTCACATTCACCACCCTGAATTG
ACTCTCTTCCGGGCGCTATCATGCCATACCGCGAAAGGTTTTGCGCCATTCGATGGTGTCCGGGATCTCG
ACGCTCTCCCTTATGCGACTCCTGCATTAGGAAGCAGCCCAGTAGTAGGTTGAGGCCGTTGAGCACCGCC
GCCGCAAGGAATGGTGCATGCAAGGAGATGGCGCCCAACAGTCCCCCGGCCACGGGGCCTGCCACCATAC
CCACGCCGAAACAAGCGCTCATGAGCCCGAAGTGGCGAGCCCGATCTTCCCCATCGGTGATGTCGGCGAT
ATAGGCGCCAGCAACCGCACCTGTGGCGCCGGTGATGCCGGCCACGATGCGTCCGGCGTAGAGGATCGAG
ATCTCGATCCCGCGAAATTAATACGACTCACTATAGGGGAATTGTGAGCGGATAACAATTCCCCTCTAGA
AATAATTTTGTTTAACTTTAAGAAGGAGATATAATGGATCGTATAATTGAAAAATTAGATCACGGCTGGT
GGGTCGTCAGCCATGAACAAAAATTATGGTTGCCGAAGGGAGAATTGCCATATGGCGAAGCGGCAAATTT
CGATCTTGTGGGTCAGCGCGCACTACAAATCGGCGAATGGCAGGGGGAACCTGTTTGGTTAGTACAACAG
CAGCGGCGTCACGATATGGGGTCGGTACGTCAGGTCATTGATCTCGATGTTGGGCTGTTTCAACTGGCCG
GACGAGGCGTACAACTGGCGGAGTTTTACCGATCGCATAAATACTGTGGTTACTGCGGGCATGAAATGTA
TCCGAGCAAAACCGAATGGGCGATGCTGTGCAGCCATTGCCGTGAGCGTTACTACCCGCAAATCGCCCCC
TGCATTATTGTTGCCATCCGTCGCGATGATTCGATCCTCCTCGCCCAGCATACCCGCCATCGTAACGGTG
TCCATACAGTACTTGCCGGATTCGTCGAAGTGGGCGAAACCCTCGAGCAGGCAGTCGCGCGGGAAGTGAT
GGAAGAGAGCGGAATTAAAGTTAAAAACTTGCGTTACGTGACTTCTCAGCCGTGGCCGTTTCCTCAGTCT
TTAATGACCGCGTTTATGGCGGAATATGACAGCGGCGACATCGTGATCGACCCGAAAGAATTGCTCGAGG
CGAACTGGTATCGCTATGACGATTTGCCGTTACTCCCGCCGCCCGGCACCGTAGCGCGCCGTCTGATAGA
AGATACGGTGGCGATGTGTCGGGCAGAGTATGAGCTGGTGCCGCGCGGCAGCGCGGCCGCACTCGAGCAC
CACCACCACCACCACTGAGATCCGGCTGCTAACAAAGCCCGAAAGGAAGCTGAGTTGGCTGCTGCCACCG
CTGAGCAATAACTAGCATAACCCCTTGGGGCCTCTAAACGGGTCTTGAGGGGTTTTTTGCTGAAAGGAGG
AACTATATCCGGATTGGCGAATGGG
Features (pLannotate 1.2.2; 20 found; start..end, strand, type, name):
      1..429     +  rep_origin     f1 ori (sequence partly withheld): f1 bacteriophage origin of replication; arrow indicates direction of (+) strand synthesis
    482..539     +  promoter       AmpR promoter (fragment): bla
    548..1363    -  CDS            KanR: aminoglycoside phosphotransferase; aph(3')-Ia; confers resistance to kanamycin in bacteria or G418 (Geneticin®) in eukaryotes
   1485..2073    +  rep_origin     ori: high-copy-number ColE1/pMB1/pBR322/pUC origin of replication
   2259..2398    -  misc_feature   bom: basis of mobility region from pBR322
   2500..2691    -  CDS            rop: Rop protein, which maintains plasmids at low copy number; rop
   2708..3088    +  CDS            YPB1_ECOLX: Protein predicted: Swiss-Prot protein existence level 4. From Escherichia coli.
   3160..3451    -  CDS            TcR (fragment): tetracycline efflux protein; tet; confers resistance to tetracycline
   3466..3487    -  protein_bind   CAP binding site: CAP binding activates transcription in the presence of cAMP. E. coli catabolite activator protein
   3500..4582    -  CDS            lacI: lac repressor; lacI; The lac repressor binds to the lac operator to inhibit transcription in E. coli. This inhibition can be relieved by adding lactose or isopropyl-β-D-thiogalactopyranoside (IPTG).
   4583..4660    -  promoter       lacI promoter: lacI
   4668..4947    -  CDS            TcR (fragment): tetracycline efflux protein; tet; confers resistance to tetracycline
   4969..4987    +  promoter       T7 promoter: promoter for bacteriophage T7 RNA polymerase
   4988..5012    +  protein_bind   lac operator: The lac repressor binds to the lac operator to inhibit transcription in E. coli. This inhibition can be relieved by adding lactose or isopropyl-β-D-thiogalactopyranoside (IPTG). lac repressor encoded by lacI
   5027..5049    +  RBS            RBS: efficient ribosome binding site from bacteriophage T7 gene 10 (Olins and Rangwala, 1989)
   5054..5824    +  CDS            nudC: NUDC_ECOLI - Also known as yjaD. Experimental evidence at protein level: Swiss-Prot protein existence level 1. mRNA decapping enzyme that specifically removes the nicotinamide adenine dinucleotide (NAD) cap from a subset of mRNAs by hydrolyzing the diphosphate linkage to produce nicotinamide mononucleotide (NMN) and 5' monophosphate mRNA (PubMed:25533955, PubMed:27561816, PubMed:27428510). The NAD-cap is present at the 5'-end of some mRNAs and stabilizes RNA against 5'-processing (PubMed:25533955). Has preference for mRNAs with a 5'-end purine (PubMed:27428510). Catalyzes the hydrolysis of a b
   5825..5842    +  CDS            thrombin site: thrombin recognition and cleavage site
   5858..5875    +  CDS            9xHis (fragment): 9xHis affinity tag
   5885..5934    +  CDS            SET1 (fragment): solubility-enhancement tag derived from T7 phage gene 10B
   5942..5989    +  terminator     T7 terminator: transcription terminator for bacteriophage T7 RNA polymerase
