[The description below was written by a language model from this plasmid's Addgene catalogue record and pLannotate feature annotations shown in this document.]
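Description:
pET28(+)-NudC is a bacterial expression plasmid of about 6 kb, built on the pET28c(+) backbone, for producing and purifying the NudC enzyme of E. coli K12. It is selected with kanamycin through the aph(3')-Ia aminoglycoside phosphotransferase gene and replicates from a ColE1/pBR322-type origin. The catalogue lists it as high copy, although the annotated sequence also carries the pBR322 bom region and the rop gene, which normally moderates copy number. An f1 phage origin is present as well, along with short tetracycline-resistance fragments and other backbone remnants with no functional role.

The nudC coding sequence was inserted between XbaI and NotI sites and lies downstream of a T7 promoter, a lac operator and the strong ribosome binding site from T7 gene 10, with a T7 terminator closing the unit. The plasmid-borne lacI gene supplies lac repressor, so transcription is held off until it is relieved with IPTG or lactose. Expression requires a host that provides T7 RNA polymerase. The annotation places a thrombin cleavage site directly after nudC, followed by a six-residue histidine stretch that matches the C-terminal 6xHis tag in the catalogue. This allows metal-affinity purification and, in principle, removal of the tag by protease. A short match to a T7 gene 10B-derived solubility tag just before the terminator is probably an incidental hit in backbone sequence.

NudC is a Nudix-family hydrolase that removes the NAD cap from the 5' end of certain RNAs, releasing nicotinamide mononucleotide and 5'-monophosphate RNA. The stated purpose is purification of this enzyme. The associated publication concerns FAD capping of hepatitis C virus RNA, which suggests use as a tool for studying non-canonical RNA caps, though the record does not say so.
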