Addgene plasmid #175022: pET28(+)-NudC
Purpose: Purification of NudC enzyme
Depositing lab: Jeppe Vinther. Depositing organization: University of Copenhagen. Publication: Hepatitis C virus RNA is 5'-capped with flavin adenine dinucleotide. Sherwood AV, Rivera-Rangel LR, Ryberg LA, Larsen HS, Anker KM, Costa R, Vagbo CB, Jakljevic E, Pham LV, Fernandez-Antunez C, Indrisiunaite G, Podolska-Charlery A, Grothen JER, Langvad NW, Fossat N, Offersgaard A, Al-Chaer A, Nielsen L, Kusnierczyk A, Solund C, Weis N, Gottwein JM, Holmbeck K, Bottaro S, Ramirez S, Bukh J, Scheel TKH, Vinther J. Nature. 2023 Jul;619(7971):811-818. doi: 10.1038/s41586-023-06301-3. Epub 2023 Jul 5. PubMed 37407817.
Backbone
  Vector backbone: pET28c(+)
  Backbone manufacturer: GenScript
  Total vector size (bp): 6000
  Vector type: Bacterial Expression
Growth in bacteria
  Bacterial resistance: Kanamycin, 50 μg/mL
  Growth temperature: 37°C
  Growth strain: DH5alpha
  Copy number: High Copy
Gene/Insert
  Gene/Insert name: nudC
  Species: E. coli K12
  Promoter: T7
  Tag / fusion protein: 6xHis (C terminal on insert)
  Cloning method: Restriction Enzyme; 5′ cloning site XbaI (not destroyed); 3′ cloning site NotI (not destroyed)
  Sequencing primers: 5′ N/A; 3′ N/A
Terms and licenses: Academic/Nonprofit Terms; Industry Terms: Not Available to Industry
How to cite: pET28(+)-NudC was a gift from Jeppe Vinther (Addgene plasmid # 175022 ; http://n2t.net/addgene:175022 ; RRID:Addgene_175022)
